>Addgene plasmid #176456 | pVRC8400-SARS-CoV-2-RBD-SD1-L452R-T478K-AVI | addgene full sequence | sequence record 347373 | Addgene NGS Result
CTCCCGGAGACGGTCACAGCTTGTCTGTAAGCGGATGCCGGGAGCAGACAAGCCCGTCAGGGCGCGTCAG
CGGGTGTTGGCGGGTGTCGGGGCTGGCTTAACTATGCGGCATCAGAGCAGATTGTACTGAGAGTGCACCA
TATGCGGTGTGAAATACCGCACAGATGCGTAAGGAGAAAATACCGCATCAGATTGGCTATTGGCCATTGC
ATACGTTGTATCCATATCATAATATGTACATTTATATTGGCTCATGTCCAACATTACCGCCATGTTGACA
TTGATTATTGACTAGTTATTAATAGTAATCAATTACGGGGTCATTAGTTCATAGCCCATATATGGAGTTC
CGCGTTACATAACTTACGGTAAATGGCCCGCCTGGCTGACCGCCCAACGACCCCCGCCCATTGACGTCAA
TAATGACGTATGTTCCCATAGTAACGCCAATAGGGACTTTCCATTGACGTCAATGGGTGGAGTATTTACG
GTAAACTGCCCACTTGGCAGTACATCAAGTGTATCATATGCCAAGTACGCCCCCTATTGACGTCAATGAC
GGTAAATGGCCCGCCTGGCATTATGCCCAGTACATGACCTTATGGGACTTTCCTACTTGGCAGTACATCT
ACGTATTAGTCATCGCTATTACCATGGTGATGCGGTTTTGGCAGTACATCAATGGGCGTGGATAGCGGTT
TGACTCACGGGGATTTCCAAGTCTCCACCCCATTGACGTCAATGGGAGTTTGTTTTGGCACCAAAATCAA
CGGGACTTTCCAAAATGTCGTAACAACTCCGCCCCATTGACGCAAATGGGCGGTAGGCGTGTACGGTGGG
AGGTCTATATAAGCAGAGCTCGTTTAGTGAACCGTCAGATCGCCTGGAGACGCCATCCACGCTGTTTTGA
CCTCCATAGAAGACACCGGGACCGATCCAGCCTCCATCGGCTCGCATCTCTCCTTCACGCGCCCGCCGCC
CTACCTGAGGCCGCCATCCACGCCGGTTGAGTCGCGTTCTGCCGCCTCCCGCCTGTGGTGCCTCCTGAAC
TGCGTCCGCCGTCTAGGTAAGTTTAAAGCTCAGGTCGAGACCGGGCCTTTGTCCGGCGCTCCCTTGGAGC
CTACCTAGACTCAGCCGGCTCTCCACGCTTTGCCTGACCCTGCTTGCTCAACTCTAGTTAACGGTGGAGG
GCAGTGTAGTCTGAGCAGTACTCGTTGCTGCCGCGCGCGCCACCAGACATAATAGCTGACAGACTAACAG
ACTGTTCCTTTCCATGGGTCTTTTCTGCAGTCACCGTCGTCGACACGTGTGATCAGATATCGCGGCCGCT
CTAGACCACCATGGGATGGTCATGTATCATCCTTTTTCTAGTAGCAACTGCAACCGGTGTACATTCCGCA
CCAGAGCTGCTGGGAGGACCTAGCGTGTTCCTGTTTCCCCCTAAGCCTAAGGACACCCTGATGATCAGCC
GGACCCCAGAGGTGACATGCGTGGTGGTGGACGTGTCCCACGAGGACCCCGAGGTGAAGTTCAACTGGTA
CGTGGATGGCGTGGAGGTGCACAATGCCAAGACCAAGCCAAGGGAGGAGCAGTACAACTCTACCTATCGC
GTGGTGAGCGTGCTGACAGTGCTGCACCAGGACTGGCTGAACGGCAAGGAGTACAAGTGTAAGGTGTCTA
ATAAGGCCCTGCCTGCCCCAATCGAGAAGACCATCAGCAAGGCAAAGGGACAGCCAAGGGAGCCTCAGGT
GTATACCCTGCCACCCAGCCGCGACGAGCTGACAAAGAACCAGGTGTCCCTGTACTGCCTGGTGAAGGGC
TTCTATCCTTCCGATATCGCCGTGGAGTGGGAGTCTAATGGCCAGCCAGAGAACAATTACAAGACCACAC
CTCCAGTGCTGGACTCCGATGGCTCTTTCTTTCTGTATTCCAAGCTGACCGTGGATAAGAGCCGGTGGCA
GCAGGGCAACGTGTTTAGCTGTTCCGTGATGCACGAGGCCCTGCACAATCACTACACACAGAAGTCTCTG
AGCCTGTCCCCCGGCAAGGGAGGAGGAGGCAGCGGCGGAGGAGGCTCCGGAGGCGGCGGCTCTGGCGGCG
GCGGCAGCGCCCCTGAACTGCTGGGAGGACCAAGCGTGTTCCTGTTTCCACCTAAGCCCAAAGATACCCT
GATGATCTCCAGGACCCCTGAAGTCACCTGCGTGGTCGTGGACGTGTCTCATGAGGACCCCGAAGTCAAG
TTCAACTGGTACGTGGACGGAGTCGAAGTCCATAACGCCAAGACCAAGCCTAGAGAAGAGCAGTACAACT
CCACCTATAGAGTGGTGTCTGTGCTGACAGTGCTGCATCAGGATTGGCTGAATGGCAAGGAATATAAGTG
TAAGGTGAGCAATAAGGCCCTGCCCGCCCCTATCGAGAAGACCATCTCTAAAGCCAAAGGACAGCCAAGG
GAGCCACAGGTGTATACACTGCCACCCAGCCGGGACGAGCTGACCAAGAACCAGGTGAGCCTGACATGTC
TGGTCAAGGGCTTCTACCCCAGTGACATTGCTGTGGAGTGGGAGTCCAATGGCCAGCCTGAGAACAATTA
TAAAACTACCCCACCAGTGCTGGACAGCGATGGCTCCTTCTTTCTGACCAGCAAGCTGACAGTGGATAAG
TCCCGCTGGCAGCAGGGAAACGTGTTTTCTTGTAGCGTGATGCATGAGGCCCTGCATAACCACTACACCC
AGAAGTCCCTGTCTCTGAGCCCAGGCAAGGGAGGCAGCGGAGGCGGAGGCAGCGGAGGCCTGGAGGTGCT
GTTTCAGGGCCCTCGG
[654 nt withheld, positions 2817-3470]
TGCGTGAACTTCAACTTCAACGGCCTGACTGGGACCGGCGTGCTGACCGAAAGCAACAAAAAGTTCCTCC
CCTTCCAGCAGTTCGGCCGTGATATCGCTGACACCACAGATGCCGTCAGAGATCCACAGACCCTGGAAAT
CCTGGATATTACACCCTGCTCCGGAGGAGGCCTGGTGCCACAGCAGAGCGGAGGCCTGAACGACATCTTC
GAGGCCCAGAAGATCGAGTGGCACGAGGGCTGATGAGGATCCAGATCTGCTGTGCCTTCTAGTTGCCAGC
CATCTGTTGTTTGCCCCTCCCCCGTGCCTTCCTTGACCCTGGAAGGTGCCACTCCCACTGTCCTTTCCTA
ATAAAATGAGGAAATTGCATCGCATTGTCTGAGTAGGTGTCATTCTATTCTGGGGGGTGGGGTGGGGCAG
GACAGCAAGGGGGAGGATTGGGAAGACAATAGCAGGCATGCTGGGGATGCGGTGGGCTCTATGGGTACCC
AGGTGCTGAAGAATTGACCCGGTTCCTCCTGGGCCAGAAAGAAGCAGGCACATCCCCTTCTCTGTGACAC
ACCCTGTCCACGCCCCTGGTTCTTAGTTCCAGCCCCACTCATAGGACACTCATAGCTCAGGAGGGCTCCG
CCTTCAATCCCACCCGCTAAAGTACTTGGAGCGGTCTCTCCCTCCCTCATCAGCCCACCAAACCAAACCT
AGCCTCCAAGAGTGGGAAGAAATTAAAGCAAGATAGGCTATTAAGTGCAGAGGGAGAGAAAATGCCTCCA
ACATGTGAGGAAGTAATGAGAGAAATCATAGAATTTTAAGGCCATGATTTAAGGCCATCATGGCCTTAAT
CTTCCGCTTCCTCGCTCACTGACTCGCTGCGCTCGGTCGTTCGGCTGCGGCGAGCGGTATCAGCTCACTC
AAAGGCGGTAATACGGTTATCCACAGAATCAGGGGATAACGCAGGAAAGAACATGTGAGCAAAAGGCCAG
CAAAAGGCCAGGAACCGTAAAAAGGCCGCGTTGCTGGCGTTTTTCCATAGGCTCCGCCCCCCTGACGAGC
ATCACAAAAATCGACGCTCAAGTCAGAGGTGGCGAAACCCGACAGGACTATAAAGATACCAGGCGTTTCC
CCCTGGAAGCTCCCTCGTGCGCTCTCCTGTTCCGACCCTGCCGCTTACCGGATACCTGTCCGCCTTTCTC
CCTTCGGGAAGCGTGGCGCTTTCTCATAGCTCACGCTGTAGGTATCTCAGTTCGGTGTAGGTCGTTCGCT
CCAAGCTGGGCTGTGTGCACGAACCCCCCGTTCAGCCCGACCGCTGCGCCTTATCCGGTAACTATCGTCT
TGAGTCCAACCCGGTAAGACACGACTTATCGCCACTGGCAGCAGCCACTGGTAACAGGATTAGCAGAGCG
AGGTATGTAGGCGGTGCTACAGAGTTCTTGAAGTGGTGGCCTAACTACGGCTACACTAGAAGAACAGTAT
TTGGTATCTGCGCTCTGCTGAAGCCAGTTACCTTCGGAAAAAGAGTTGGTAGCTCTTGATCCGGCAAACA
AACCACCGCTGGTAGCGGTGGTTTTTTTGTTTGCAAGCAGCAGATTACGCGCAGAAAAAAAGGATCTCAA
GAAGATCCTTTGATCTTTTCTACGGGGTCTGACGCTCAGTGGAACGAAAACTCACGTTAAGGGATTTTGG
TCATGAGATTATCAAAAAGGATCTTCACCTAGATCCTTTTAAATTAAAAATGAAGTTTTAAATCAATCTA
AAGTATATATGAGTAAACTTGGTCTGACAGTTACCAATGCTTAATCAGTGAGGCACCTATCTCAGCGATC
TGTCTATTTCGTTCATCCATAGTTGCCTGACTCGGGGGGGGGGGGCGCTGAGGTCTGCCTCGTGAAGAAG
GTGTTGCTGACTCATACCAGGCCTGAATCGCCCCATCATCCAGCCAGAAAGTGAGGGAGCCACGGTTGAT
GAGAGCTTTGTTGTAGGTGGACCAGTTGGTGATTTTGAACTTTTGCTTTGCCACGGAACGGTCTGCGTTG
TCGGGAAGATGCGTGATCTGATCCTTCAACTCAGCAAAAGTTCGATTTATTCAACAAAGCCGCCGTCCCG
TCAAGTCAGCGTAATGCTCTGCCAGTGTTACAACCAATTAACCAATTCTGATTAGAAAAACTCATCGAGC
ATCAAATGAAACTGCAATTTATTCATATCAGGATTATCAATACCATATTTTTGAAAAAGCCGTTTCTGTA
ATGAAGGAGAAAACTCACCGAGGCAGTTCCATAGGATGGCAAGATCCTGGTATCGGTCTGCGATTCCGAC
TCGTCCAACATCAATACAACCTATTAATTTCCCCTCGTCAAAAATAAGGTTATCAAGTGAGAAATCACCA
TGAGTGACGACTGAATCCGGTGAGAATGGCAAAAGCTTATGCATTTCTTTCCAGACTTGTTCAACAGGCC
AGCCATTACGCTCGTCATCAAAATCACTCGCATCAACCAAACCGTTATTCATTCGTGATTGCGCCTGAGC
GAGACGAAATACGCGATCGCTGTTAAAAGGACAATTACAAACAGGAATCGAATGCAACCGGCGCAGGAAC
ACTGCCAGCGCATCAACAATATTTTCACCTGAATCAGGATATTCTTCTAATACCTGGAATGCTGTTTTCC
CGGGGATCGCAGTGGTGAGTAACCATGCATCATCAGGAGTACGGATAAAATGCTTGATGGTCGGAAGAGG
CATAAATTCCGTCAGCCAGTTTAGTCTGACCATCTCATCTGTAACATCATTGGCAACGCTACCTTTGCCA
TGTTTCAGAAACAACTCTGGCGCATCGGGCTTCCCATACAATCGATAGATTGTCGCACCTGATTGCCCGA
CATTATCGCGAGCCCATTTATACCCATATAAATCAGCATCCATGTTGGAATTTAATCGCGGCCTCGAGCA
AGACGTTTCCCGTTGAATATGGCTCATAACACCCCTTGTATTACTGTTTATGTAAGCAGACAGTTTTATT
GTTCATGATGATATATTTTTATCTTGTGCAATGTAACATCAGAGATTTTGAGACACAACGTGGCTTTCCC
CCCCCCCCCATTATTGAAGCATTTATCAGGGTTATTGTCTCATGAGCGGATACATATTTGAATGTATTTA
GAAAAATAAACAAATAGGGGTTCCGCGCACATTTCCCCGAAAAGTGCCACCTGACGTCTAAGAAACCATT
ATTATCATGACATTAACCTATAAAAATAGGCGTATCACGAGGCCCTTTCGTCTCGCGCGTTTCGGTGATG
ACGGTGAAAACCTCTGACACATGCAG
Features (pLannotate 1.2.2; 15 found; start..end, strand, type, name):
     93..191     +  misc_feature   bom (fragment): basis of mobility region from pBR322
    277..656     +  enhancer       CMV enhancer: human cytomegalovirus immediate early enhancer
    657..860     +  promoter       CMV promoter: human cytomegalovirus (CMV) immediate early promoter
    949..1176    +  LTR            5' LTR (truncated) (fragment): truncated 5' long terminal repeat (LTR) from human T-cell leukemia virus (HTLV) type 1
   1180..1290    +  intron         CMV intron (fragment): modified intron A from human cytomegalovirus
   1341..1409    +  CDS            Ighv1-61 (fragment): HVM05_MOUSE - Also known as Igh-VJ558. Experimental evidence at protein level: Swiss-Prot protein existence level 1. From Mus musculus (Mouse).
   1743..2759    +  CDS            IGHG1: IGHG1_HUMAN - Experimental evidence at protein level: Swiss-Prot protein existence level 1. Constant region of immunoglobulin heavy chains. Immunoglobulins, also known as antibodies, are membrane-bound or secreted glycoproteins produced by B lymphocytes. In the recognition phase of humoral immunity, the membrane-bound immunoglobulins serve as receptors which, upon binding of a specific antigen, trigger the clonal expansion and differentiation of B lymphocytes into immunoglobulins- secreting plasma cells. Secreted immunoglobulins mediate the effector phase of humoral immunity, which results in
   2814..3641    +  CDS            S (fragment) (sequence partly withheld): SPIKE_SARS2 - Experimental evidence at protein level: Swiss-Prot protein existence level 1. [Spike glycoprotein]: May down-regulate host tetherin (BST2) by lysosomal degradation, thereby counteracting its antiviral activity. From Severe acute respiratory syndrome coronavirus 2 (2019-nCoV) (SARS-CoV-2).
   3730..3954    +  polyA_signal   bGH poly(A) signal: bovine growth hormone polyadenylation signal
   4492..5080    -  rep_origin     ori: high-copy-number ColE1/pMB1/pBR322/pUC origin of replication
   5252..5323    -  CDS            bla(M) (fragment): β-lactamase lacking the signal sequence; bla(M); allows cytosolic expression of β-lactamase
   5335..5481    -  CDS            TRA2_ECOLX (fragment): Protein predicted: Swiss-Prot protein existence level 4. Required for transposition of transposon Tn903. From Escherichia coli.
   5622..6437    -  CDS            KanR: aminoglycoside phosphotransferase; aph(3')-Ia; confers resistance to kanamycin in bacteria or G418 (Geneticin®) in eukaryotes
   6560..6647    -  promoter       AmpR promoter (fragment): bla
   6742..6777    +  CDS            rop (fragment): Rop protein, which maintains plasmids at low copy number; rop
