[The description below was written by a language model from this plasmid's Addgene catalogue record and pLannotate feature annotations shown in this document.]
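Description:
pVRC8400-SARS-CoV-2-RBD-SD1-L452R-T478K-AVI is a 6,786 nt mammalian expression plasmid built on the pVRC8400 backbone for producing a secreted, tagged fragment of the SARS-CoV-2 spike glycoprotein. In bacteria it replicates from a high-copy ColE1/pUC-type origin and is selected with kanamycin through an aph(3')-Ia gene. The short bla, Tn903 transposase, rop and bom fragments annotated nearby appear to be non-functional remnants of the backbone's construction.

Expression is driven by the human cytomegalovirus immediate early enhancer and promoter, followed by a truncated HTLV-1 5' LTR segment and a partial CMV intron A. These leader elements are commonly included to boost transcript processing and translation. A bovine growth hormone polyadenylation signal terminates the transcript. The open reading frame begins with a short mouse immunoglobulin heavy chain variable-region fragment, which by its position most likely serves as a secretion leader, though the record does not say so. Next comes human IgG1 constant-region sequence corresponding to the single-chain Fc (scFc) listed in the catalogue, then an HRV3C protease cleavage site. The spike fragment follows, covering the receptor-binding domain and subdomain 1 (RBD-SD1) with the L452R and T478K substitutions, and a C-terminal AVI tag completes the fusion. The HRV3C site and AVI tag come from the catalogue fields and are not separately annotated in the feature table.

This layout suits Fc-based affinity capture of the secreted fusion, release of the RBD-SD1 domain by HRV3C cleavage, and site-specific biotinylation of the AVI tag. The associated publication describes such constructs as molecular probes of the spike ectodomain and its subdomains for SARS-CoV-2 variants.
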