Addgene plasmid #176456: pVRC8400-SARS-CoV-2-RBD-SD1-L452R-T478K-AVI
Purpose: Expresses SARS-CoV-2 RBD-SD1 domain containing L452R-T478K mutations with single chain Fc, HRV3C protease cleavage site, and AVI tag
Depositing lab: Peter Kwong. Depositing organization: National Institute of Allergy and Infectious Diseases (NIAID). Publication: Molecular probes of spike ectodomain and its subdomains for SARS-CoV-2 variants, Alpha through Omicron. Teng IT, Nazzari AF, Choe M, Liu T, Oliveira de Souza M, Petrova Y, Tsybovsky Y, Wang S, Zhang B, Artamonov M, Madan B, Huang A, Lopez Acevedo SN, Pan X, Ruckwardt TJ, DeKosky BJ, Mascola JR, Misasi J, Sullivan NJ, Zhou T, Kwong PD. PLoS One. 2022 May 24;17(5):e0268767. doi: 10.1371/journal.pone.0268767. eCollection 2022. PubMed 35609088.
Backbone
  Vector backbone: pVRC8400
  Vector type: Mammalian Expression
Growth in bacteria
  Bacterial resistance: Kanamycin, 50 μg/mL
  Growth temperature: 37°C
  Growth strain: DH5alpha
  Copy number: Unknown
Gene/Insert
  Gene/Insert name: SARS-CoV-2-RBD-SD1-L452R-T478K
  Mutation: L452R, T478K
  Entrez Gene: S (a.k.a. GU280_gp02, spike glycoprotein)
  Tag / fusion protein: scFc (N terminal on insert); HRV3C (N terminal on insert); AVI (C terminal on insert)
Terms and licenses: Academic/Nonprofit Terms; Industry Terms: Not Available to Industry
How to cite: pVRC8400-SARS-CoV-2-RBD-SD1-L452R-T478K-AVI was a gift from Peter Kwong (Addgene plasmid # 176456 ; http://n2t.net/addgene:176456 ; RRID:Addgene_176456)
